>Addgene plasmid #82020 | pACSA_PcptOO_YFP_PMB2__LacIWF | addgene partial sequence | sequence record 158900 | EGFP-N 5'-CGTCGCCGTCCAGCTCGACCAG-3'
GCTCCTCGCCCTTGCTCACCATCGAGGCTGCTGCCTGCATATGACGACCTTCGATATGGCCGCTGCTGTG
ATGATGATGATGATGATGATGATGATGGCCCATGGAATTAATCTCCTACTTGACTTTATGAGTTGGTGTG
TGAAATTGTTATCCGCTCACAATTCCACACATTTATACAACGGTGATGGGACTTATGTCTGTTACATCTT
GTTAATTTTATTCCTGCTTTTTTGTTAAGAATTCCGAATTGTGAGCGCTCACAATTCGTTTGTTCGTTTC
AATGAAGGCGAAACGCCCCTGTTGACCCGATTCATCCATTTCAATTTGGGCCACAAAAAATTCCTTCTGG
ACAATTTCCCCTTCCTCTGTGAAGGAAATTTCACCCAAAGGCGTGACGTAGGTACCTGCAAAAATTTCGT
CCCGCAGTTGTCGTCGCAAGTCCGGTAGAGCAAGAGTTTCTAAGGGCGTTTTTTCATCGAGGCTGCTGAG
GGCTTCAACAAAAACTTGGATCGCCGTAAAAGCCTGGGCACTAAATTGGGGCGGCTCTTTTTGGTTTTGT
TGAAAATAGGCGTCCCGAAACGCGCGGTTAATCTCATTATCTAACTCGGCACTGTAGGCTTGGGCCACCA
ACACCCCATCACATTTTGCTTGGCAGACGGGGAAAATATTAGAAGTATTTAAGCCGTTCCCCCCAACAAT
AATGCCGTTGTAACCTAATTCTCGCAGTTGCTTCACCAGGTTGCCCGCATCGGCTGCTAACCCCGAAATA
ATCACTAGATCTGGTTGAACATTGAGTGCGGCAGTCACCTCATAGCTTGAGTATTCTATAGTGTCACCTA
AATAGCTTGGCGTAATCATGGTCATAGCTGTT
