>Addgene plasmid #82020 | pACSA_PcptOO_YFP_PMB2__LacIWF | addgene partial sequence | sequence record 158904 | L4440 5'-AGCGAGTCAGTGAGCGAG-3'
CCCGCGCGTTGGCCGATTCATTAATGCAGCTGGCACGACAGGTTTCCCGACTGGAAAGCGGGCAGTGAGC
GCAACGCAATTAATGTGAGTTAGCTCACTCATTAGGCACCCCAGGCTTTACACTTTATGCTTCCGGCTCG
TATGTTGTGTGGAATTGTGAGCGGATAACAATTTCACACAGGAAACAGCTATGACCATGATTACGCCAAG
CTATTTAGGTGACACTATAGAATACTCAAGCTATGAGGTGACTGCCGCACTCAATGTTCAACCAGATCTA
GTGATTATTTCGGGGTTAGCAGCCGATGCGGGCAACCTGGTGAAGCAACTGCGAGAATTAGGTTACAACG
GCATTATTGTTGGGGGGAACGGCTTAAATACTTCTAATATTTTCCCCGTCTGCCAAGCAAAATGTGATGG
GGTGTTGGTGGCCCAAGCCTACAGTGCCGAGTTAGATAATGAGATTAACCGCGCGTTTCGGGACGCCTAT
TTTCAACAAAACCAAAAAGAGCCGCCCCAATTTAGTGCCCAGGCTTTTACGGCGATCCAAGTTTTTGTTG
AAGCCCTCAGCAGCCTCGATGAAAAAACGCCCTTAGAAACTCTTGCTCTACCGGACTTGCGACGACAACT
GCGGGACGAAATTTTTGCAGGTACCTACGTCACGCCTTTGGGTGAAATTTCCTTCACAGAGGAAGGGGAA
ATTGTCCAGAAGGAATTTTTTGTGGCCCAAATTGAAATGGATGAATCGGGTCAACAGGGGCGTTTCGCCT
TCATTGAAACGAACAAACGAATTGTGAGCGCTCACAATTCGGAATTCTTAACAAAA
