>Addgene plasmid #82020 | pACSA_PcptOO_YFP_PMB2__LacIWF | addgene partial sequence | sequence record 159546 | LacI-R 5'-GGCATACTCTGCGACATCGT-3'
AATTGACCCTCCTCCGGCTAGCATTGTACCTAGGACTGAGCTAGCTGTAAATGCGCCATTCGATGGTGTC
CGGGATCTCGACGCTCTCCCTTATGCGACTCCTGCATTAGGAAGCAGCCCAGTAGTAGGTTGAGGCCGTT
GATCTAGACAAAAAACCCGTCAAGACCCGTTTAGAGGCCCCAAGGGGTTATGCTAGTTATTGCTCAGCGG
TGGCAGCAGCCAACTCAGCTTCCTTTCGGGCTTTGTTAGCAGCCGGATCCTGCCAAAGCACCGCCCTCGT
TACTTGTACAGCTCGTCCATGCCGAGAGTGATCCCGGCGGCGGTCACGAACTCCAGCAGGACCATGTGAT
CGCGCTTCTCGTTGGGGTCTTTGCTCAGGGCGGACTGGTAGCTCAGGTAGTGGTTGTCGGGCAGCAGCAC
GGGGCCGTCGCCGATGGGGGTGTTCTGCTGGTAGTGGTCGGCGAGCTGCACGCTGCCGTCCTCGATGTTG
TGGCGGATCTTGAAGTTCACCTTGATGCCGTTCTTCTGCTTGTCGGCCATGATATAGACGTTGTGGCTGT
TGTAGTTGTACTCCAGCTTGTGCCCCAGGATGTTGCCGTCCTCCTTGAAGTCGATGCCCTTCAGCTCGAT
GCGGTTCACCAGGGTGTCGCCCTCGAACTTCACCTCGGCGCGGGTCTTGTAGTTGCCGTCGTCCTTGAAG
AAGATGGTGCGCTCCTGGACGTAGCCTTCGGGCATGGCGGACTTGAAGAAGTCGTGCTGCTTCATGTGGT
CGGGGTAGCGGGCGAAGCACTGCAGGCCGTAGCCGAAGGTGGTCACGAGGGTGGGCCAGGGCACGGGCAG
CTTGCCGGTGGTGCAGATGAACTTCAGG
