[The description below was written by a language model from this plasmid's Addgene catalogue record.]
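Description:
pACSA_PcptOO_YFP_PMB2__LacIWF (also listed as cLac94 or pALM94) is a 6,368 bp plasmid built on the pACSA backbone as part of a synthetic biology toolbox for controlling gene expression in the cyanobacterium Synechococcus sp. PCC 7002. It is propagated in E. coli DH5alpha under ampicillin selection. The record gives no feature table, so the origin of replication, copy number, and any elements used for maintenance, integration or selection in the cyanobacterial host are not stated. The construct was assembled by Gibson cloning.

The payload is an IPTG-inducible reporter system. The recorded insert is yellow fluorescent protein (YFP) driven by the promoter Pcptoo. The name suggests a promoter carrying two lac operator sites ("OO"), though the record does not spell out its architecture. The plasmid name also indicates a second cassette in which a promoter designated PMB2 drives a LacI repressor variant labelled "WF". The nature of that variant and of PMB2 is not described in the catalogue fields. In a system of this kind, LacI binds the operator sequences in the reporter promoter and represses transcription. Adding IPTG releases the repressor and permits YFP expression, so fluorescence gives a quantitative readout of induction.

The construct is most plausibly used to characterise or benchmark IPTG-dependent regulation, such as dynamic range and leakiness, in Synechococcus sp. PCC 7002. It could also serve as a template in which YFP is exchanged for a gene of interest to place that gene under inducible control.
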