Addgene plasmid #82020: pACSA_PcptOO_YFP_PMB2__LacIWF
Purpose: cLac94; pALM94; IPTG inducible system
Depositing lab: Brian Pfleger. Depositing organization: University of Wisconsin, Madison. Publication: Synthetic biology toolbox for controlling gene expression in the cyanobacterium Synechococcus sp. strain PCC 7002. Markley AL, Begemann MB, Clarke RE, Gordon GC, Pfleger BF. ACS Synth Biol. 2015 May 15;4(5):595-603. doi: 10.1021/sb500260k. Epub 2014 Sep 25. PubMed 25216157.
Backbone
  Vector backbone: pACSA
  Total vector size (bp): 6368
Growth in bacteria
  Bacterial resistance: Ampicillin, 100 μg/mL
  Growth temperature: 37°C
  Growth strain: DH5alpha
  Copy number: Unknown
Gene/Insert
  Gene/Insert name: YFP
  Promoter: Pcptoo
  Cloning method: Gibson Cloning
  Sequencing primers: 5′ GCTTCCGGCTCGTATGTTGTG; 3′ TTGGGTAACGCCAGGGT
Terms and licenses: Academic/Nonprofit Terms; Industry Terms: Not Available to Industry
How to cite: pACSA_PcptOO_YFP_PMB2__LacIWF was a gift from Brian Pfleger (Addgene plasmid # 82020 ; http://n2t.net/addgene:82020 ; RRID:Addgene_82020)
